>Addgene plasmid #173127 | pDONR221-kcnj2a | addgene full sequence | sequence record 342844 | Addgene NGS Result
CTTTCCTGCGTTATCCCCTGATTCTGTGGATAACCGTATTACCGCCTTTGAGTGAGCTGATACCGCTCGC
CGCAGCCGAACGACCGAGCGCAGCGAGTCAGTGAGCGAGGAAGCGGAAGAGCGCCCAATACGCAAACCGC
CTCTCCCCGCGCGTTGGCCGATTCATTAATGCAGCTGGCACGACAGGTTTCCCGACTGGAAAGCGGGCAG
TGAGCGCAACGCAATTAATACGCGTACCGCTAGCCAGGAAGAGTTTGTAGAAACGCAAAAAGGCCATCCG
TCAGGATGGCCTTCTGCTTAGTTTGATGCCTGGCAGTTTATGGCGGGCGTCCTGCCCGCCACCCTCCGGG
CCGTTGCTTCACAACGTTCAAATCCGCTCCCGGCGGATTTGTCCTACTCAGGAGAGCGTTCACCGACAAA
CAACAGATAAAACGAAAGGCCCAGTCTTCCGACTGAGCCTTTCGTTTTATTTGATGCCTGGCAGTTCCCT
ACTCTCGCGTTAACGCTAGCATGGATGTTTTCCCAGTCACGACGTTGTAAAACGACGGCCAGTCTTAAGC
TCGGGCCCCAAATAATGATTTTATTTTGACTGATAGTGACCTGTTCGTTGCAACAAATTGATGAGCAATG
CTTTTTTATAATGCCAACTTTGTACAAAAAAGCAGGCTTCACCATGGGAAGTGTGCGGGCCAACCGCTAC
AGCATTGTGTCATCAGAGGAGGACGGTATGAAGTTGGCCACTGCTGCGGTGCCAAATGGGTACGGTAACG
GGAAGAGCAAAGTGCACACCCGTCACCAAACCCAAAGCAGGTTCGTCAAGAAAGACGGACACTGCAACGT
GCAGTTCATCAATGTCAGCGAAAAGAGCCAGCGCTACCTGGCTGACATCTTCACCACATGCGTGGACATC
CGCTGGCGATGGATGTTCGTTATCTTTTGCTTGGCCTTCCTGCTGTCGTGGCTGTTTTTTGGATGTATCT
TCTGGTTGGTTGCCATATTCCATGGAGACCTGGAGAACAATGGTCACAAGTGTGTCTCCAACGTCAGTAG
CTTCACTGCTGCCTTTCTCTTCTCCATCGAGACGCAGACTACAATCGGCTATGGTTATCGATATGTTACA
GATGAGTGCCCCATCGCGGTGTTCATGGTGGTGTTTCAAAGCATAGTTGGCTGCATCATTGACGCCTTCA
TCATCGGTGCAGTCATGGCAAAGATGGCAAAGCCCAAGAAAAGGAACGAGACGCTGGTGTTCAGCCACAA
CGCTACGGTCGCCATGAGGGACAATAAGCTGTGTCTGATGTGGAGGGTGGGGAACTTGCGCAAAAGCCAC
CTGGTGGAGGCCCATGTCCGTGCTCAGCTCCTCAGGTCTCGCACCACAGCCGAAGGAGAGTTTATCCCTC
TTGACCAGATGGACATTGATGTAGGCTTCGACAGTGGCATTGACCGCATCTTCTTGGTGTCACCCATCAC
CATCGTCCATGAAATCGACGAGGACAGCCCTTTCTATGACATGAGCAAACAAGAAATGGAAAACTCTGAC
TTCGAAATTGTGGTCATCCTGGAGGGCATGGTGGAGGCTACGGCAATGACCACCCAGTGTCGTAGCTCCT
ATGTGGCGAATGAAATCCTCTGGGCACACCGCTTTGAGCCAGTCCTCTTTGAGGAGAAAAACTATTACAA
AGTAGACTACTCTCGCTTTCACAAGACCTACGAAGTCCCCAGCACCCCGCTGTGCAGTGCAAGGGACCTT
GCTGAGAAAAAGTACATCATATCCAACTCTAATTCATTTTGCTATGAGAACGAGGTGGCCCTTTCAAACA
AAGAGGAGAAAGAAGAAGGGCACGGGGACAGCCTGGGGCCTGGGGGAACAAACACGGAAACTAGCTCAGA
CTCTGAACACAGCCAGGCCACCGTTCCCTTGGAACCTCGGCCTCTACGGCGGGAATCTGAAATATGAGAC
CCAGCTTTCTTGTACAAAGTTGGCATTATAAGAAAGCATTGCTTATCAATTTGTTGCAACGAACAGGTCA
CTATCAGTCAAAATAAAATCATTATTTGCCATCCAGCTGATATCCCCTATAGTGAGTCGTATTACATGGT
CATAGCTGTTTCCTGGCAGCTCTGGCCCGTGTCTCAAAATCTCTGATGTTACATTGCACAAGATAAAAAT
ATATCATCATGAACAATAAAACTGTCTGCTTACATAAACAGTAATACAAGGGGTGTTATGAGCCATATTC
AACGGGAAACGTCGAGGCCGCGATTAAATTCCAACATGGATGCTGATTTATATGGGTATAAATGGGCTCG
CGATAATGTCGGGCAATCAGGTGCGACAATCTATCGCTTGTATGGGAAGCCCGATGCGCCAGAGTTGTTT
CTGAAACATGGCAAAGGTAGCGTTGCCAATGATGTTACAGATGAGATGGTCAGACTAAACTGGCTGACGG
AATTTATGCCTCTTCCGACCATCAAGCATTTTATCCGTACTCCTGATGATGCATGGTTACTCACCACTGC
GATCCCCGGAAAAACAGCATTCCAGGTATTAGAAGAATATCCTGATTCAGGTGAAAATATTGTTGATGCG
CTGGCAGTGTTCCTGCGCCGGTTGCATTCGATTCCTGTTTGTAATTGTCCTTTTAACAGCGATCGCGTAT
TTCGTCTCGCTCAGGCGCAATCACGAATGAATAACGGTTTGGTTGATGCGAGTGATTTTGATGACGAGCG
TAATGGCTGGCCTGTTGAACAAGTCTGGAAAGAAATGCATAAACTTTTGCCATTCTCACCGGATTCAGTC
GTCACTCATGGTGATTTCTCACTTGATAACCTTATTTTTGACGAGGGGAAATTAATAGGTTGTATTGATG
TTGGACGAGTCGGAATCGCAGACCGATACCAGGATCTTGCCATCCTATGGAACTGCCTCGGTGAGTTTTC
TCCTTCATTACAGAAACGGCTTTTTCAAAAATATGGTATTGATAATCCTGATATGAATAAATTGCAGTTT
CATTTGATGCTCGATGAGTTTTTCTAATCAGAATTGGTTAATTGGTTGTAACACTGGCAGAGCATTACGC
TGACTTGACGGGACGGCGCAAGCTCATGACCAAAATCCCTTAACGTGAGTTACGCGTCGTTCCACTGAGC
GTCAGACCCCGTAGAAAAGATCAAAGGATCTTCTTGAGATCCTTTTTTTCTGCGCGTAATCTGCTGCTTG
CAAACAAAAAAACCACCGCTACCAGCGGTGGTTTGTTTGCCGGATCAAGAGCTACCAACTCTTTTTCCGA
AGGTAACTGGCTTCAGCAGAGCGCAGATACCAAATACTGTTCTTCTAGTGTAGCCGTAGTTAGGCCACCA
CTTCAAGAACTCTGTAGCACCGCCTACATACCTCGCTCTGCTAATCCTGTTACCAGTGGCTGCTGCCAGT
GGCGATAAGTCGTGTCTTACCGGGTTGGACTCAAGACGATAGTTACCGGATAAGGCGCAGCGGTCGGGCT
GAACGGGGGGTTCGTGCACACAGCCCAGCTTGGAGCGAACGACCTACACCGAACTGAGATACCTACAGCG
TGAGCTATGAGAAAGCGCCACGCTTCCCGAAGGGAGAAAGGCGGACAGGTATCCGGTAAGCGGCAGGGTC
GGAACAGGAGAGCGCACGAGGGAGCTTCCAGGGGGAAACGCCTGGTATCTTTATAGTCCTGTCGGGTTTC
GCCACCTCTGACTTGAGCGTCGATTTTTGTGATGCTCGTCAGGGGGGCGGAGCCTATGGAAAAACGCCAG
CAACGCGGCCTTTTTACGGTTCCTGGCCTTTTGCTGGCCTTTTGCTCACATGTT
Features (pLannotate 1.2.2; 10 found; start..end, strand, type, name):
    121..213     +  CDS            lacI (fragment): lac repressor; lacI; The lac repressor binds to the lac operator to inhibit transcription in E. coli. This inhibition can be relieved by adding lactose or isopropyl-β-D-thiogalactopyranoside (IPTG).
    268..295     -  terminator     rrnB T2 terminator: transcription terminator T2 from the E. coli rrnB gene
    427..470     +  terminator     rrnB T1 terminator: Escherichia coli rrnB; transcription terminator T1 from the E. coli rrnB gene
    517..553     -  CDS            lacZα (fragment): LacZα fragment of β-galactosidase; lacZ fragment
    569..668     +  protein_bind   attL1: mutant version of attL; recombination site for the Gateway® LR reaction LR Clonase™
    674..1954    +  CDS            KCNJ2: KCNJ2_HUMAN - Also known as IRK1. Experimental evidence at protein level: Swiss-Prot protein existence level 1. Probably participates in establishing action potential waveform and excitability of neuronal and muscle tissues. Inward rectifier potassium channels are characterized by a greater tendency to allow potassium to flow into the cell rather than out of it. Their voltage dependence is regulated by the concentration of extracellular potassium; as external potassium is raised, the voltage range of the channel opening shifts to more positive voltages. The inward rectification is mainly due t
   1959..2058    -  protein_bind   attL2: mutant version of attL; recombination site for the Gateway® LR reaction LR Clonase™
   2076..2094    -  promoter       T7 promoter: promoter for bacteriophage T7 RNA polymerase
   2228..3037    +  CDS            KanR: aminoglycoside phosphotransferase; aph(3')-Ia; confers resistance to kanamycin in bacteria or G418 (Geneticin®) in eukaryotes
   3184..3772    +  rep_origin     ori: high-copy-number ColE1/pMB1/pBR322/pUC origin of replication
