[The description below was written by a language model from this plasmid's Addgene catalogue record and pLannotate feature annotations shown in this document.]
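Description:
pDONR221-kcnj2a is a Gateway entry clone built on the Invitrogen pDONR221 backbone, carrying the zebrafish (Danio rerio) kcnj2a coding sequence, also known as kir2.1 or kir2.1a, which encodes an inwardly rectifying potassium channel. The roughly 1.28 kb insert was amplified by RT-PCR from a pool of mixed 1–3 day post-fertilisation embryos and introduced by Gateway recombination, giving a plasmid of about 3.8 kb. It is maintained in E. coli at high copy through a ColE1/pUC-type origin and selected with kanamycin via the aminoglycoside phosphotransferase gene. The automated annotation labels the open reading frame by similarity to human KCNJ2, but the catalogue entry identifies it as the zebrafish orthologue.

The coding sequence lies between attL1 and attL2, the sites used in an LR Clonase reaction to transfer the insert directionally into an attR-containing destination vector; the depositor describes it as a middle entry clone for building expression constructs in this way. The entry clone has no promoter upstream of the gene, so it is not itself an expression vector. rrnB T1 and T2 terminators sit upstream of attL1 and insulate the insert from read-through transcription from the backbone. A T7 promoter lies just beyond attL2 in the reverse orientation, pointing back into the 3′ end of the insert, so in vitro transcription with T7 RNA polymerase yields antisense RNA. This makes the plasmid a template for antisense riboprobes, consistent with its stated use in studying gene expression in zebrafish embryos. The short lacI and lacZα fragments annotated are backbone remnants with no evident functional role.
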