Addgene plasmid #173127: pDONR221-kcnj2a
Purpose: This gene was cloned into the gateway middle entry vector. It can be used for generating antisense riboprobe or gene expression using a gateway system.
Depositing lab: GuangJun Zhang. Depositing organization: Purdue University. Publication: Evolution of inwardly rectifying potassium channels and their gene expression in zebrafish embryos. Silic MR, Murata SH, Park SJ, Zhang G. Dev Dyn. 2021 Sep 23. doi: 10.1002/dvdy.425. PubMed 34558132.
Backbone
  Vector backbone: pDONR221
  Backbone manufacturer: Invitrogen
  Backbone size w/o insert (bp): 2550
  Total vector size (bp): 3831
  Vector type: PCR cloning vector
Growth in bacteria
  Bacterial resistance: Kanamycin, 50 μg/mL
  Growth temperature: 37°C
  Growth strain: DH5alpha
  Copy number: High Copy
Gene/Insert
  Gene/Insert name: kcnj2a (alt names: kir2.1; kir2.1a; kcnj2)
  Species: D. rerio (zebrafish)
  Insert size (bp): 1284
  GenBank ID: NM_001331216.1
  Entrez Gene: kcnj2a (a.k.a. Kir2, kcnj, kcnj2)
  Promoter: No promoter at 5 end; T7 promoter at 3 end.
  Cloning method: Gateway Cloning
  Sequencing primers: 5′ M13F; 3′ M13R
Terms and licenses: Academic/Nonprofit Terms; Industry Terms: Not Available to Industry
Depositor comments: This gene was cloned from a pool of mixed zebrafish embryos (1-3dpf) using RT-PCR.
How to cite: pDONR221-kcnj2a was a gift from GuangJun Zhang (Addgene plasmid # 173127 ; http://n2t.net/addgene:173127 ; RRID:Addgene_173127)
