>Addgene plasmid #173127 | pDONR221-kcnj2a | depositor partial sequence | sequence record 336004 | M13R
GATGGCAAATAATGATTTTATTTTGACTGATAGTGACCTGTTCGTTGCAACAAATTGATAAGCAATGCTT
TCTTATAATGCCAACTTTGTACAAGAAAGCTGGGTCTCATATTTCAGATTCCCGCCGTAGAGGCCGAGGT
TCCAAGGGAACGGTGGCCTGGCTGTGTTCAGAGTCTGAGCTAGTTTCCGTGTTTGTTCCCCCAGGCCCCA
GGCTGTCCCCGTGCCCTTCTTCTTTCTCCTCTTTGTTTGAAAGGGCCACCTCGTTCTCATAGCAAAATGA
ATTAGAGTTGGATATGATGTACTTTTTCTCAGCAAGGTCCCTTGCACTGCACAGCGGGGTGCTGGGGACT
TCGTAGGTCTTGTGAAAGCGAGAGTAGTCTACTTTGTAATAGTTTTTCTCCTCAAAGAGGACTGGCTCAA
AGCGGTGTGCCCAGAGGATTTCATTCGCCACATAGGAGCTACGACACTGGGTGGTCATTGCCGTAGCCTC
CACCATGCCCTCCAGGATGACCACAATTTCGAAGTCAGAGTTTTCCATTTCTTGTTTGCTCATGTCATAG
AAAGGGCTGTCCTCGTCGATTTCATGGACGATGGTGATGGGTGACACCAAGAAGATGCGGTCAATGCCAC
TGTCGAAGCCTACATCAATGTCCATCTGGTCAAGAGGGATAAACTCTCCTTCGGCTGTGGTGCGAGACCT
GAGGAGCTGAGCACGGACATGGGCCTCCACCAGGTGGCTTTTGCGCAAGTTCCCCACCCTCCACATCANA
CACAGCTTATTGT
